Addgene plasmid #74835: pGWB453
Purpose: (Empty Backbone) Gateway cloning compatible binary vector for C-terminal fusion with mRFP (no promoter).
Depositing lab: Tsuyoshi Nakagawa. Depositing organization: Shimane University. Publication: Improved Gateway binary vectors: high-performance vectors for creation of fusion constructs in transgenic analysis of plants. Nakagawa T, Suzuki T, Murata S, Nakamura S, Hino T, Maeo K, Tabata R, Kawai T, Tanaka K, Niwa Y, Watanabe Y, Nakamura K, Kimura T, Ishiguro S. Biosci Biotechnol Biochem. 2007 Aug;71(8):2095-100. Epub 2007 Aug 7. 10.1271/bbb.70216 PubMed 17690442.
Backbone
  Vector backbone: pPZP221
  Backbone manufacturer: Hajdukiewicz P., Svab Z. and Maliga P.
  Backbone size (bp): 8500
  Modifications to backbone: gentamycin-resistant marker was removed and kanamycin-resistant marker (NOS promoter:NPTII:NOS terminator) was inserted.
  Vector type: Plant Expression
  Promoter: No Promoter
  Selectable markers: Kanamycin
Growth in bacteria
  Bacterial resistance: Chloramphenicol and Spectinomycin, 25 & 50 μg/mL
  Growth temperature: 37°C
  Growth strain: ccdB Survival
  Copy number: High Copy
Gene/Insert
  Cloning method: Gateway Cloning
Terms and licenses: Academic/Nonprofit Terms; Industry Terms: Not Available to Industry
How to cite: pGWB453 was a gift from Tsuyoshi Nakagawa (Addgene plasmid # 74835 ; http://n2t.net/addgene:74835 ; RRID:Addgene_74835)
