[The description below was written by a language model from this plasmid's Addgene catalogue record and pLannotate feature annotations shown in this document.]
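Description:
pGWB453 is an empty Gateway-compatible binary vector for Agrobacterium-mediated plant transformation, built on a modified pPZP221 backbone in which the original gentamicin plant marker was replaced by a kanamycin marker. The annotated sequence is about 11.5 kb. Outside the T-DNA, the backbone carries a high-copy ColE1/pMB1-type origin with the pBR322 bom region for propagation in E. coli. It also carries the pVS1 oriV, RepA and StaA functions, which provide replication and stable maintenance in Agrobacterium. An aadA gene confers spectinomycin resistance in bacteria. Because the destination cassette contains the toxic ccdB gene, the unrecombined plasmid is maintained in a ccdB-tolerant strain, with chloramphenicol and spectinomycin as the recorded selections.

Between the nopaline-type right and left border repeats lie two units. The first is the Gateway cassette, with attR1 and attR2 flanking a chloramphenicol acetyltransferase gene and ccdB. It is followed directly by the mRFP1 coding sequence and a NOS terminator. No promoter sits upstream of attR1. An LR reaction with an entry clone therefore swaps out the CmR/ccdB segment, and the incoming fragment must supply its own regulatory sequence. This typically means a genomic fragment of promoter plus coding region lacking a stop codon, which yields a C-terminal mRFP fusion expressed under native control. The second unit, oriented oppositely near the left border, is NOS promoter–NPTII–NOS terminator, giving kanamycin selection of transformed plants. Small lacZα, MCS and lac promoter remnants are leftovers of the pPZP cloning region. The vector is intended for localisation and expression analysis of red fluorescent fusion proteins in transgenic plants.
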