Features (pLannotate 1.2.2; 31 found; start..end, strand, type, name):
     54..78      -  misc_feature   RB T-DNA repeat: right border repeat from nopaline C58 T-DNA
    144..298     -  CDS            lacZα (fragment): LacZα fragment of β-galactosidase; lacZ fragment
    301..331     -  misc_feature   MCS (fragment): pUC18/19 multiple cloning site
    338..462     +  protein_bind   attR1: mutant version of attR; recombination site for the Gateway® LR reaction LR Clonase™
    499..529     +  promoter       lac UV5 promoter: E. coli lac promoter with an "up" mutation
    554..582     +  promoter       cat promoter (fragment): promoter of the E. coli cat gene encoding chloramphenicol acetyltransferase
    583..1242    +  CDS            CmR: chloramphenicol acetyltransferase; cat; confers resistance to chloramphenicol
   1421..1579    +  CDS            ccdA (fragment): CCDA_ECO57 - Also known as H, letA. Experimental evidence at protein level: Swiss-Prot protein existence level 1. Antitoxin component of a type II toxin-antitoxin (TA) system which inhibits the post-segregational killing (PSK) of plasmid-free cells, also referred to as a plasmid addiction system. Binds to and blocks the activity of CcdB; will also remove bound CcdB protein from the CcdB-GyrA complex by forming a CcdA-CcdB complex, a process termed rejuvenation. Functions as a transcriptional corepressor for the ccdAB operon, repression also requires CcdB (By similarity). From Escherichia coli
   1584..1886    +  CDS            ccdB: CCDB_ECOLI - Also known as G, letB, letD. Experimental evidence at protein level: Swiss-Prot protein existence level 1. Toxic component of a type II toxin-antitoxin (TA) system, functioning in plasmid maintainence. Responsible for the post- segregational killing (PSK) of plasmid-free cells, also referred to as a plasmid addiction system. Half-life of over 2 hours. Cell killing by CcdB is accompanied by filamentation, defects in chromosome and plasmid segregation, defects in cell division, formation of anucleate cells, decreased DNA synthesis and plasmid loss. Interferes with the activity of DN
   1930..2054    -  protein_bind   attR2: mutant version of attR; recombination site for the Gateway® LR reaction LR Clonase™
   2065..2742    +  CDS            mRFP1: monomeric derivative of DsRed (Campbell et al., 2002) mammalian codon-optimized
   2764..3016    +  terminator     NOS terminator: nopaline synthase terminator and poly(A) signal
   3072..3094    -  protein_bind   lac operator (fragment): The lac repressor binds to the lac operator to inhibit transcription in E. coli. This inhibition can be relieved by adding lactose or isopropyl-β-D-thiogalactopyranoside (IPTG). lac repressor encoded by lacI
   3098..3128    -  promoter       lac promoter: promoter for the E. coli lac operon
   3143..3164    -  protein_bind   CAP binding site: CAP binding activates transcription in the presence of cAMP. E. coli catabolite activator protein
   3198..3450    -  terminator     NOS terminator: nopaline synthase terminator and poly(A) signal
   3457..3663    -  CDS            ocd (fragment): OCD_AGRFC - Experimental evidence at protein level: Swiss-Prot protein existence level 1. Catalyzes the conversion of L-ornithine into L-proline with release of ammonia. Is involved in the utilization of nopaline, a catabolic pathway that proceeds through L-arginine and L-ornithine to L-proline. Nopaline is a predominant opine in plant cells transformed with Ti plasmid pTiC58. From Agrobacterium fabrum (strain C58 / ATCC 33970) (Agrobacterium tumefaciens (strain C58)).
   3670..3819    -  CDS            ble (fragment): BLE_KLEPN - Experimental evidence at protein level: Swiss-Prot protein existence level 1. Binding protein with a strong affinity to the bleomycin family of antibiotics. Binds to CL990; an antimitotic-antibiotic compound. From Klebsiella pneumoniae.
   3840..4634    -  CDS            NeoR/KanR: aminoglycoside phosphotransferase from Tn5; aph(3')-II (or nptII); confers resistance to neomycin, kanamycin, and G418 (Geneticin®)
   4655..4838    -  promoter       NOS promoter: nopaline synthase promoter NOS promoter
   5044..5068    -  misc_feature   LB T-DNA repeat: left border repeat from nopaline C58 T-DNA
   5327..5350    +  promoter       Pc promoter (fragment): intI1 (promoter lies within the coding sequence); class 1 integron promoter
   5526..5582    +  CDS            GmR (fragment): gentamycin acetyltransferase; aacC1; confers resistance to gentamycin
   5593..6380    +  CDS            SmR (fragment): aminoglycoside adenylyltransferase (Murphy, 1985); aadA; confers resistance to spectinomycin and streptomycin
   6626..7214    +  rep_origin     ori: high-copy-number ColE1/pMB1/pBR322/pUC origin of replication
   7400..7540    -  misc_feature   bom: basis of mobility region from pBR322
   7642..7681    -  CDS            rop (fragment): Rop protein, which maintains plasmids at low copy number; rop
   7884..8078    -  rep_origin     pVS1 oriV: origin of replication for the Pseudomonas plasmid pVS1 (Heeb et al., 2000)
   8144..9217    -  CDS            pVS1 RepA: replication protein from the Pseudomonas plasmid pVS1 (Heeb et al., 2000)
   9646..10275   -  CDS            pVS1 StaA: stability protein from the Pseudomonas plasmid pVS1 (Heeb et al., 2000)
  10835..11236   -  CDS            Y4CG_SINFN (fragment): Protein inferred from homology: Swiss-Prot protein existence level 3. From Sinorhizobium fredii (strain NBRC 101917 / NGR234).
>Addgene plasmid #74835 | pGWB453 | depositor full sequence | sequence record 141515 | pGWB453 sequence 11522 bps
TTTCACGCCCTTTTAAATATCCGATTATTCTAATAAACGCTCTTTTCTCTTAGGTTTACCCGCCAATATA
TCCTGTCAAACACTGATAGTTTAAACTGAAGGCGGGAAACGACAATCTGATCCAAGCTCAAGCTGCTCTA
GCATTCGCCATTCAGGCTGCGCAACTGTTGGGAAGGGCGATCGGTGCGGGCCTCTTCGCTATTACGCCAG
CTGGCGAAAGGGGGATGTGCTGCAAGGCGATTAAGTTGGGTAACGCCAGGGTTTTCCCAGTCACGACGTT
GTAAAACGACGGCCAGTGCCAAGCTTGCATGCCTGCAGGTCGACTCTAGAGTTATCAACAAGTTTGTACA
AAAAAGCTGAACGAGAAACGTAAAATGATATAAATATCAATATATTAAATTAGATTTTGCATAAAAAACA
GACTACATAATACTGTAAAACACAACATATCCAGTCACTATGGCGGCCCCTCGAGGGGCCGCATTAGGCA
CCCCAGGCTTTACACTTTATGCTTCCGGCTCGTATAATGTGTGGATTTTGAGTTAGGATCCGGCGAGATT
TTCAGGAGCTAAGGAAGCTAAAATGGAGAAAAAAATCACTGGATATACCACCGTTGATATATCCCAATGG
CATCGTAAAGAACATTTTGAGGCATTTCAGTCAGTTGCTCAATGTACCTATAACCAGACCGTTCAGCTGG
ATATTACGGCCTTTTTAAAGACCGTAAAGAAAAATAAGCACAAGTTTTATCCGGCCTTTATTCACATTCT
TGCCCGCCTGATGAATGCTCATCCGGAATTCCGTATGGCAATGAAAGACGGTGAGCTGGTGATATGGGAT
AGTGTTCACCCTTGTTACACCGTTTTCCATGAGCAAACTGAAACGTTTTCATCGCTCTGGAGTGAATACC
ACGACGATTTCCGGCAGTTTCTACACATATATTCGCAAGATGTGGCGTGTTACGGTGAAAACCTGGCCTA
TTTCCCTAAAGGGTTTATTGAGAATATGTTTTTCGTCTCAGCCAATCCCTGGGTGAGTTTCACCAGTTTT
GATTTAAACGTGGCCAATATGGACAACTTCTTCGCCCCCGTTTTCACCATGGGCAAATATTATACGCAAG
GCGACAAGGTGCTGATGCCGCTGGCGATTCAGGTTCATCATGCCGTCTGTGATGGCTTCCATGTCGGCAG
AATGCTTAATGAATTACAACAGTACTGCGATGAGTGGCAGGGCGGGGCGTAAAGATCTGGATCCGGCTTA
CTAAAAGCCAGATAACAGTATGCGTATTTGCGCGCTGATTTTTGCGGTATAAGAATATATACTGATATGT
ATACCCGAAGTATGTCAAAAAGAGGTGTGCTATGAAGCAGCGTATTACAGTGACAGTTGACAGCGACAGC
TATCAGTTGCTCAAGGCATATATGATGTCAATATCTCCGGTCTGGTAAGCACAACCATGCAGAATGAAGC
CCGTCGTCTGCGTGCCGAACGCTGGAAAGCGGAAAATCAGGAAGGGATGGCTGAGGTCGCCCGGTTTATT
GAAATGAACGGCTCTTTTGCTGACGAGAACAGGGACTGGTGAAATGCAGTTTAAGGTTTACACCTATAAA
AGAGAGAGCCGTTATCGTCTGTTTGTGGATGTACAGAGTGATATTATTGACACGCCCGGGCGACGGATGG
TGATCCCCCTGGCCAGTGCACGTCTGCTGTCAGATAAAGTCTCCCGTGAACTTTACCCGGTGGTGCATAT
CGGGGATGAAAGCTGGCGCATGATGACCACCGATATGGCCAGTGTGCCGGTCTCCGTTATCGGGGAAGAA
GTGGCTGATCTCAGCCACCGCGAAAATGACATCAAAAACGCCATTAACCTGATGTTCTGGGGAATATAAA
TGTCAGGCTCCCTTATACACAGCCAGTCTGCAGGTCGACCATAGTGACTGGATATGTTGTGTTTTACAGT
ATTATGTAGTCTGTTTTTTATGCAAAATCTAATTTAATATATTGATATTTATATCATTTTACGTTTCTCG
TTCAGCTTTCTTGTACAAAGTGGTTGATAACAGCATGGCCTCCTCCGAGGACGTCATCAAGGAGTTCATG
CGCTTCAAGGTGCGCATGGAGGGCTCCGTGAACGGCCACGAGTTCGAGATCGAGGGCGAGGGCGAGGGCC
GCCCCTACGAGGGCACCCAGACCGCCAAGCTGAAGGTGACCAAGGGCGGCCCCCTGCCCTTCGCCTGGGA
CATCCTGTCCCCTCAGTTCCAGTACGGCTCCAAGGCCTACGTGAAGCACCCCGCCGACATCCCCGACTAC
TTGAAGCTGTCCTTCCCCGAGGGCTTCAAGTGGGAGCGCGTGATGAACTTCGAGGACGGCGGCGTGGTGA
CCGTGACCCAGGACTCCTCCCTGCAGGACGGCGAGTTCATCTACAAGGTGAAGCTGCGCGGCACCAACTT
CCCCTCCGACGGCCCCGTAATGCAGAAGAAGACCATGGGCTGGGAGGCCTCCACCGAGCGGATGTACCCC
GAGGACGGCGCCCTGAAGGGCGAGATCAAGATGAGGCTGAAGCTGAAGGACGGCGGCCACTACGACGCCG
AGGTCAAGACCACCTACATGGCCAAGAAGCCCGTGCAGCTGCCCGGCGCCTACAAGACCGACATCAAGCT
GGACATCACCTCCCACAACGAGGACTACACCATCGTGGAACAGTACGAGCGCGCCGAGGGCCGCCACTCC
ACCGGCGCCTAAGCTTAGAGCTCGAATTTCCCCGATCGTTCAAACATTTGGCAATAAAGTTTCTTAAGAT
TGAATCCTGTTGCCGGTCTTGCGATGATTATCATATAATTTCTGTTGAATTACGTTAAGCATGTAATAAT
TAACATGTAATGCATGACGTTATTTATGAGATGGGTTTTTATGATTAGAGTCCCGCAATTATACATTTAA
TACGCGATAGAAAACAAAATATAGCGCGCAAACTAGGATAAATTATCGCGCGCGGTGTCATCTATGTTAC
TAGATCGGGAATTGGTTCCGGAACCAATTCGTAATCATGGTCATAGCTGTTTCCTGTGTGAAATTGTTAT
CCGCTCACAATTCCACACAACATACGAGCCGGAAGCATAAAGTGTAAAGCCTGGGGTGCCTAATGAGTGA
GCTAACTCACATTAGGCTGAATTAGGCGCGCCTATTTCTGAATTCCCGATCTAGTAACATAGATGACACC
GCGCGCGATAATTTATCCTAGTTTGCGCGCTATATTTTGTTTTCTATCGCGTATTAAATGTATAATTGCG
GGACTCTAATCATAAAAACCCATCTCATAAATAACGTCATGCATTACATGTTAATTATTACATGCTTAAC
GTAATTCAACAGAAATTATATGATAATCATCGCAAGACCGGCAACAGGATTCAATCTTAAGAAACTTTAT
TGCCAAATGTTTGAACGATCGGGGATCATCCGGGTCTGTGGCGGGAACTCCACGAAAATATCCGAACGCA
GCAAGATATCGCGGTGCATCTCGGTCTTGCCTGGGCAGTCGCCGCCGACGCCGTTGATGTGGACGCCGGG
CCCGATCATATTGTCGCTCAGGATCGTGGCGTTGTGCTTGTCGGCCGTTGCTGTCGTAATGATATCGGCA
CCTTCGACCGCCTGTTCCGCAGAGATCCCGTGGGCGAAGAACTCCAGCATGAGATCCCCGCGCTGGAGGA
TCATCCAGCCGGCGTCCCGGAAAACGATTCCGAAGCCCAACCTTTCATAGAAGGCGGCGGTGGAATCGAA
ATCTCGTGATGGCAGGTTGGGCGTCGCTTGGTCGGTCATTTCGAACCCCAGAGTCCCGCTCAGAAGAACT
CGTCAAGAAGGCGATAGAAGGCGATGCGCTGCGAATCGGGAGCGGCGATACCGTAAAGCACGAGGAAGCG
GTCAGCCCATTCGCCGCCAAGCTCTTCAGCAATATCACGGGTAGCCAACGCTATGTCCTGATAGCGGTCC
GCCACACCCAGCCGGCCACAGTCGATGAATCCAGAAAAGCGGCCATTTTCCACCATGATATTCGGCAAGC
AGGCATCGCCATGGGTCACGACGAGATCATCGCCGTCGGGCATGCGCGCCTTGAGCCTGGCGAACAGTTC
GGCTGGCGCGAGCCCCTGATGCTCTTCGTCCAGATCATCCTGATCGACAAGACCGGCTTCCATCCGAGTA
CGTGCTCGCTCGATGCGATGTTTCGCTTGGTGGTCGAATGGGCAGGTAGCCGGATCAAGCGTATGCAGCC
GCCGCATTGCATCAGCCATGATGGATACTTTCTCGGCAGGAGCAAGGTGAGATGACAGGAGATCCTGCCC
CGGCACTTCGCCCAATAGCAGCCAGTCCCTTCCCGCTTCAGTGACAACGTCGAGCACAGCTGCGCAAGGA
ACGCCCGTCGTGGCCAGCCACGATAGCCGCGCTGCCTCGTCCTGCAGTTCATTCAGGGCACCGGACAGGT
CGGTCTTGACAAAAAGAACCGGGCGCCCCTGCGCTGACAGCCGGAACACGGCGGCATCAGAGCAGCCGAT
TGTCTGTTGTGCCCAGTCATAGCCGAATAGCCTCTCCACCCAAGCGGCCGGAGAACCTGCGTGCAATCCA
TCTTGTTCAATCATGCGAAACGATCCAGATCCGGTGCAGATTATTTGGATTGAGAGTGAATATGAGACTC
TAATTGGATACCGAGGGGAATTTATGGAACGTCAGTGGAGCATTTTTGACAAGAAATATTTGCTAGCTGA
TAGTGACCTTAGGCGACTTTTGAACGCGCAATAATGGTTTCTGACGTATGTGCTTAGCTCATTAAACTCC
AGAAACCCGCGGCTGAGTGGCTCCTTCAACGTTGCGGTTCTGTCAGTTCCAAACGTAAAACGGCTTGTCC
CGCGTCATCGGCGGGGGTCATAACGTGACTCCCTTAATTCTCCGCTCATGATGAATTCAGAAATAAATTC
AGCCTAATTCGGCGTTAATTCAGTACATTAAAAACGTCCGCAATGTGTTATTAAGTTGTCTAAGCGTCAA
TTTGTTTACACCACAATATATCCTGCCACCAGCCAGCCAACAGCTCCCCGACCGGCAGCTCGGCACAAAA
TCACCACTCGATACAGGCAGCCCATCAGTCCGGGACGGCGTCAGCGGGAGAGCCGTTGTAAGGCGGCAGA
CTTTGCTCATGTTACCGATGCTATTCGGAAGAACGGCAACTAAGCTGCCGGGTTTGAAACACGGATGATC
TCGCGGAGGGTAGCATGTTGATTGTAACGATGACAGAGCGTTGCTGCCTGTGATCAATTCGGGCACGAAC
CCAGTGGACATAAGCCTGTTCGGTTCGTAAGCTGTAATGCAAGTAGCGTATGCGCTCACGCAACTGGTCC
AGAACCTTGACCGAACGCAGCGGTGGTAACGGCGCAGTGGCGGTTTTCATGGCTTGTTATGACTGTTTTT
TTGGGGTACAGTCTATGCCTCGGGCATCCAAGCAGCAAGCGCGTTACGCCGTGGGTCGATGTTTGATGTT
ATGGAGCAGCAACGATGTTACGCAGCAGGGCAGTCGCCCTAAAACAAAGTTAAACATCATGGGGGAAGCG
GTGATCGCCGAAGTATCGACTCAACTATCAGAGGTAGTTGGCGTCATCGAGCGCCATCTCGAACCGACGT
TGCTGGCCGTACATTTGTACGGCTCCGCAGTGGATGGCGGCCTGAAGCCACACAGTGATATTGATTTGCT
GGTTACGGTGACCGTAAGGCTTGATGAAACAACGCGGCGAGCTTTGATCAACGACCTTTTGGAAACTTCG
GCTTCCCCTGGAGAGAGCGAGATTCTCCGCGCTGTAGAAGTCACCATTGTTGTGCACGACGACATCATTC
CGTGGCGTTATCCAGCTAAGCGCGAACTGCAATTTGGAGAATGGCAGCGCAATGACATTCTTGCAGGTAT
CTTCGAGCCAGCCACGATCGACATTGATCTGGCTATCTTGCTGACAAAAGCAAGAGAACATAGCGTTGCC
TTGGTAGGTCCAGCGGCGGAGGAACTCTTTGATCCGGTTCCTGAACAGGATCTATTTGAGGCGCTAAATG
AAACCTTAACGCTATGGAACTCGCCGCCCGACTGGGCTGGCGATGAGCGAAATGTAGTGCTTACGTTGTC
CCGCATTTGGTACAGCGCAGTAACCGGCAAAATCGCGCCGAAGGATGTCGCTGCCGACTGGGCAATGGAG
CGCCTGCCGGCCCAGTATCAGCCCGTCATACTTGAAGCTAGACAGGCTTATCTTGGACAAGAAGAAGATC
GCTTGGCCTCGCGCGCAGATCAGTTGGAAGAATTTGTCCACTACGTGAAAGGCGAGATCACCAAGGTAGT
CGGCAAATAATGTCTAGCTAGAAATTCGTTCAAGCCGACGCCGCTTCGCGGCGCGGCTTAACTCAAGCGT
TAGATGCACTAAGCACATAATTGCTCACAGCCAAACTATCAGGTCAAGTCTGCTTTTATTATTTTTAAGC
GTGCATAATAAGCCCTACACAAATTGGGAGATATATCATGCATGACCAAAATCCCTTAACGTGAGTTTTC
GTTCCACTGAGCGTCAGACCCCGTAGAAAAGATCAAAGGATCTTCTTGAGATCCTTTTTTTCTGCGCGTA
ATCTGCTGCTTGCAAACAAAAAAACCACCGCTACCAGCGGTGGTTTGTTTGCCGGATCAAGAGCTACCAA
CTCTTTTTCCGAAGGTAACTGGCTTCAGCAGAGCGCAGATACCAAATACTGTCCTTCTAGTGTAGCCGTA
GTTAGGCCACCACTTCAAGAACTCTGTAGCACCGCCTACATACCTCGCTCTGCTAATCCTGTTACCAGTG
GCTGCTGCCAGTGGCGATAAGTCGTGTCTTACCGGGTTGGACTCAAGACGATAGTTACCGGATAAGGCGC
AGCGGTCGGGCTGAACGGGGGGTTCGTGCACACAGCCCAGCTTGGAGCGAACGACCTACACCGAACTGAG
ATACCTACAGCGTGAGCTATGAGAAAGCGCCACGCTTCCCGAAGGGAGAAAGGCGGACAGGTATCCGGTA
AGCGGCAGGGTCGGAACAGGAGAGCGCACGAGGGAGCTTCCAGGGGGAAACGCCTGGTATCTTTATAGTC
CTGTCGGGTTTCGCCACCTCTGACTTGAGCGTCGATTTTTGTGATGCTCGTCAGGGGGGCGGAGCCTATG
GAAAAACGCCAGCAACGCGGCCTTTTTACGGTTCCTGGCCTTTTGCTGGCCTTTTGCTCACATGTTCTTT
CCTGCGTTATCCCCTGATTCTGTGGATAACCGTATTACCGCCTTTGAGTGAGCTGATACCGCTCGCCGCA
GCCGAACGACCGAGCGCAGCGAGTCAGTGAGCGAGGAAGCGGAAGAGCGCCTGATGCGGTATTTTCTCCT
TACGCATCTGTGCGGTATTTCACACCGCATATGGTGCACTCTCAGTACAATCTGCTCTGATGCCGCATAG
TTAAGCCAGTATACACTCCGCTATCGCTACGTGACTGGGTCATGGCTGCGCCCCGACACCCGCCAACACC
CGCTGACGCGCCCTGACGGGCTTGTCTGCTCCCGGCATCCGCTTACAGACAAGCTGTGACCGTCTCCGGG
AGCTGCATGTGTCAGAGGTTTTCACCGTCATCACCGAAACGCGCGAGGCAGGGTGCCTTGATGTGGGCGC
CGGCGGTCGAGTGGCGACGGCGCGGCTTGTCCGCGCCCTGGTAGATTGCCTGGCCGTAGGCCAGCCATTT
TTGAGCGGCCAGCGGCCGCGATAGGCCGACGCGAAGCGGCGGGGCGTAGGGAGCGCAGCGACCGAAGGGT
AGGCGCTTTTTGCAGCTCTTCGGCTGTGCGCTGGCCAGACAGTTATGCACAGGCCAGGCGGGTTTTAAGA
GTTTTAATAAGTTTTAAAGAGTTTTAGGCGGAAAAATCGCCTTTTTTCTCTTTTATATCAGTCACTTACA
TGTGTGACCGGTTCCCAATGTACGGCTTTGGGTTCCCAATGTACGGGTTCCGGTTCCCAATGTACGGCTT
TGGGTTCCCAATGTACGTGCTATCCACAGGAAAGAGACCTTTTCGACCTTTTTCCCCTGCTAGGGCAATT
TGCCCTAGCATCTGCTCCGTACATTAGGAACCGGCGGATGCTTCGCCCTCGATCAGGTTGCGGTAGCGCA
TGACTAGGATCGGGCCAGCCTGCCCCGCCTCCTCCTTCAAATCGTACTCCGGCAGGTCATTTGACCCGAT
CAGCTTGCGCACGGTGAAACAGAACTTCTTGAACTCTCCGGCGCTGCCACTGCGTTCGTAGATCGTCTTG
AACAACCATCTGGCTTCTGCCTTGCCTGCGGCGCGGCGTGCCAGGCGGTAGAGAAAACGGCCGATGCCGG
GATCGATCAAAAAGTAATCGGGGTGAACCGTCAGCACGTCCGGGTTCTTGCCTTCTGTGATCTCGCGGTA
CATCCAATCAGCTAGCTCGATCTCGATGTACTCCGGCCGCCCGGTTTCGCTCTTTACGATCTTGTAGCGG
CTAATCAAGGCTTCACCCTCGGATACCGTCACCAGGCGGCCGTTCTTGGCCTTCTTCGTACGCTGCATGG
CAACGTGCGTGGTGTTTAACCGAATGCAGGTTTCTACCAGGTCGTCTTTCTGCTTTCCGCCATCGGCTCG
CCGGCAGAACTTGAGTACGTCCGCAACGTGTGGACGGAACACGCGGCCGGGCTTGTCTCCCTTCCCTTCC
CGGTATCGGTTCATGGATTCGGTTAGATGGGAAACCGCCATCAGTACCAGGTCGTAATCCCACACACTGG
CCATGCCGGCCGGCCCTGCGGAAACCTCTACGTGCCCGTCTGGAAGCTCGTAGCGGATCACCTCGCCAGC
TCGTCGGTCACGCTTCGACAGACGGAAAACGGCCACGTCCATGATGCTGCGACTATCGCGGGTGCCCACG
TCATAGAGCATCGGAACGAAAAAATCTGGTTGCTCGTCGCCCTTGGGCGGCTTCCTAATCGACGGCGCAC
CGGCTGCCGGCGGTTGCCGGGATTCTTTGCGGATTCGATCAGCGGCCGCTTGCCACGATTCACCGGGGCG
TGCTTCTGCCTCGATGCGTTGCCGCTGGGCGGCCTGCGCGGCCTTCAACTTCTCCACCAGGTCATCACCC
AGCGCCGCGCCGATTTGTACCGGGCCGGATGGTTTGCGACCGCTCACGCCGATTCCTCGGGCTTGGGGGT
TCCAGTGCCATTGCAGGGCCGGCAGACAACCCAGCCGCTTACGCCTGGCCAACCGCCCGTTCCTCCACAC
ATGGGGCATTCCACGGCGTCGGTGCCTGGTTGTTCTTGATTTTCCATGCCGCCTCCTTTAGCCGCTAAAA
TTCATCTACTCATTTATTCATTTGCTCATTTACTCTGGTAGCTGCGCGATGTATTCAGATAGCAGCTCGG
TAATGGTCTTGCCTTGGCGTACCGCGTACATCTTCAGCTTGGTGTGATCCTCCGCCGGCAACTGAAAGTT
GACCCGCTTCATGGCTGGCGTGTCTGCCAGGCTGGCCAACGTTGCAGCCTTGCTGCTGCGTGCGCTCGGA
CGGCCGGCACTTAGCGTGTTTGTGCTTTTGCTCATTTTCTCTTTACCTCATTAACTCAAATGAGTTTTGA
TTTAATTTCAGCGGCCAGCGCCTGGACCTCGCGGGCAGCGTCGCCCTCGGGTTCTGATTCAAGAACGGTT
GTGCCGGCGGCGGCAGTGCCTGGGTAGCTCACGCGCTGCGTGATACGGGACTCAAGAATGGGCAGCTCGT
ACCCGGCCAGCGCCTCGGCAACCTCACCGCCGATGCGCGTGCCTTTGATCGCCCGCGACACGACAAAGGC
CGCTTGTAGCCTTCCATCCGTGACCTCAATGCGCTGCTTAACCAGCTCCACCAGGTCGGCGGTGGCCCAT
ATGTCGTAAGGGCTTGGCTGCACCGGAATCAGCACGAAGTCGGCTGCCTTGATCGCGGACACAGCCAAGT
CCGCCGCCTGGGGCGCTCCGTCGATCACTACGAAGTCGCGCCGGCCGATGGCCTTCACGTCGCGGTCAAT
CGTCGGGCGGTCGATGCCGACAACGGTTAGCGGTTGATCTTCCCGCACGGCCGCCCAATCGCGGGCACTG
CCCTGGGGATCGGAATCGACTAACAGAACATCGGCCCCGGCGAGTTGCAGGGCGCGGGCTAGATGGGTTG
CGATGGTCGTCTTGCCTGACCCGCCTTTCTGGTTAAGTACAGCGATAACCTTCATGCGTTCCCCTTGCGT
ATTTGTTTATTTACTCATCGCATCATATACGCAGCGACCGCATGACGCAAGCTGTTTTACTCAAATACAC
ATCACCTTTTTAGACGGCGGCGCTCGGTTTCTTCAGCGGCCAAGCTGGCCGGCCAGGCCGCCAGCTTGGC
ATCAGACAAACCGGCCAGGATTTCATGCAGCCGCACGGTTGAGACGTGCGCGGGCGGCTCGAACACGTAC
CCGGCCGCGATCATCTCCGCCTCGATCTCTTCGGTAATGAAAAACGGTTCGTCCTGGCCGTCCTGGTGCG
GTTTCATGCTTGTTCCTCTTGGCGTTCATTCTCGGCGGCCGCCAGGGCGTCGGCCTCGGTCAATGCGTCC
TCACGGAAGGCACCGCGCCGCCTGGCCTCGGTGGGCGTCACTTCCTCGCTGCGCTCAAGTGCGCGGTACA
GGGTCGAGCGATGCACGCCAAGCAGTGCAGCCGCCTCTTTCACGGTGCGGCCTTCCTGGTCGATCAGCTC
GCGGGCGTGCGCGATCTGTGCCGGGGTGAGGGTAGGGCGGGGGCCAAACTTCACGCCTCGGGCCTTGGCG
GCCTCGCGCCCGCTCCGGGTGCGGTCGATGATTAGGGAACGCTCGAACTCGGCAATGCCGGCGAACACGG
TCAACACCATGCGGCCGGCCGGCGTGGTGGTGTCGGCCCACGGCTCTGCCAGGCTACGCAGGCCCGCGCC
GGCCTCCTGGATGCGCTCGGCAATGTCCAGTAGGTCGCGGGTGCTGCGGGCCAGGCGGTCTAGCCTGGTC
ACTGTCACAACGTCGCCAGGGCGTAGGTGGTCAAGCATCCTGGCCAGCTCCGGGCGGTCGCGCCTGGTGC
CGGTGATCTTCTCGGAAAACAGCTTGGTGCAGCCGGCCGCGTGCAGTTCGGCCCGTTGGTTGGTCAAGTC
CTGGTCGTCGGTGCTGACGCGGGCATAGCCCAGCAGGCCAGCGGCGGCGCTCTTGTTCATGGCGTAATGT
CTCCGGTTCTAGTCGCAAGTATTCTACTTTATGCGACTAAAACACGCGACAAGAAAACGCCAGGAAAAGG
GCAGGGCGGCAGCCTGTCGCGTAACTTAGGACTTGTGCGACATGTCGTTTTCAGAAGACGGCTGCACTGA
ACGTCAGAAGCCGACTGCACTATAGCAGCGGAGGGGTTGGATCAAAGTACTTTGATCCCGAGGGGAACCC
TGTGGTTGGCATGCACATACAAATGGACGAACGGATAAACCT
