>Addgene plasmid #74835 | pGWB453 | addgene partial sequence | sequence record 153228 | ccdB-Fwd 5'-GCATGATGACCACCGATATG-3'
TCTGGGGAATATAAATGTCAGGCTCCCTTATACACAGCCAGTCTGCAGGTCGACCATAGTGACTGGATAT
GTTGTGTTTTACAGTATTATGTAGTCTGTTTTTTATGCAAAATCTAATTTAATATATTGATATTTATATC
ATTTTACGTTTCTCGTTCAGCTTTCTTGTACAAAGTGGTTGATAACAGCATGGCCTCCTCCGAGGACGTC
ATCAAGGAGTTCATGCGCTTCAAGGTGCGCATGGAGGGCTCCGTGAACGGCCACGAGTTCGAGATCGAGG
GCGAGGGCGAGG
